Addgene plasmid #46838: pCRII-TOPO CMV-cGFP-mMALAT1_3' Comp.14 Sense
Purpose: Express cGFP transcript ending in the minimal functional MALAT1 triple helix
Depositing lab: Phil Sharp. Depositing organization: Massachusetts Institute of Technology. Publication: A triple helix stabilizes the 3' ends of long noncoding RNAs that lack poly(A) tails. Wilusz JE, JnBaptiste CK, Lu LY, Kuhn CD, Joshua-Tor L, Sharp PA. Genes Dev. 2012 Nov 1;26(21):2392-407. doi: 10.1101/gad.204438.112. Epub 2012 Oct 16. PubMed 23073843.
Backbone
  Vector backbone: pCRII-TOPO
  Backbone manufacturer: Invitrogen
  Backbone size w/o insert (bp): 4000
  Total vector size (bp): 6955
  Vector type: Mammalian Expression
Growth in bacteria
  Bacterial resistance: Ampicillin, 100 μg/mL
  Growth temperature: 37°C
  Growth strain: Top10
  Copy number: High Copy
Gene/Insert
  Gene/Insert name: Coral Green Fluorescent Protein (cGFP)
  Insert size (bp): 720
  Promoter: CMV
  Cloning method: Restriction Enzyme; 5′ cloning site EcoRV (not destroyed); 3′ cloning site NotI (not destroyed)
  Sequencing primers: 5′ CGC AAA TGG GCG GTA GGC GTG
Terms and licenses: Academic/Nonprofit Terms; Industry Terms: Not Available to Industry
How to cite: pCRII-TOPO CMV-cGFP-mMALAT1_3' Comp.14 Sense was a gift from Phil Sharp (Addgene plasmid # 46838 ; http://n2t.net/addgene:46838 ; RRID:Addgene_46838)
