[The description below was written by a language model from this plasmid's Addgene catalogue record and pLannotate feature annotations shown in this document.]
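Description:
pCRII-TOPO CMV-cGFP-mMALAT1_3' Comp.14 Sense is a 6,955 bp mammalian expression plasmid built in the Invitrogen pCRII-TOPO cloning backbone. It replicates in E. coli at high copy from a ColE1/pUC-type origin and is selected with ampicillin through the β-lactamase gene. The backbone also carries a neo/kanamycin resistance coding sequence, an f1 phage origin, the lac promoter/operator with a lacZα fragment, and SP6 and T7 phage promoters flanking the cloning region, all standard pCRII-TOPO elements. No mammalian selection cassette is annotated, which suggests transient transfection as the natural use.

The payload is a CMV immediate-early enhancer and promoter driving a roughly 720 bp green fluorescent protein open reading frame. The catalogue entry calls this coral GFP (cGFP), whereas the automated annotation matched it to AcGFP1; the record does not resolve this difference. Downstream of the reporter, in place of a conventional polyadenylation signal (none is annotated), lies sequence from the 3' end of mouse MALAT1. The feature table detects the tRNA-like mascRNA element there. In the native lncRNA, cleavage upstream of this element generates a non-polyadenylated 3' end that is protected by a triple-helical RNA structure. According to the stated purpose, the "Comp.14" version encodes the minimal functional MALAT1 triple helix, and "Sense" presumably indicates the orientation of the cassette in the backbone.

The plasmid is used to produce a GFP mRNA ending in the triple helix rather than a poly(A) tail. This allows fluorescence and transcript levels to report how well this minimal element supports RNA stability and expression in mammalian cells.
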