Features (pLannotate 1.2.2; 18 found; start..end, strand, type, name):
      2..94      +  CDS            lacI (fragment): lac repressor; lacI; The lac repressor binds to the lac operator to inhibit transcription in E. coli. This inhibition can be relieved by adding lactose or isopropyl-β-D-thiogalactopyranoside (IPTG).
    107..128     +  protein_bind   CAP binding site: CAP binding activates transcription in the presence of cAMP. E. coli catabolite activator protein
    143..173     +  promoter       lac promoter: promoter for the E. coli lac operon
    181..197     +  protein_bind   lac operator: The lac repressor binds to the lac operator to inhibit transcription in E. coli. This inhibition can be relieved by adding lactose or isopropyl-β-D-thiogalactopyranoside (IPTG). lac repressor encoded by lacI
    239..257     +  promoter       SP6 promoter: promoter for bacteriophage SP6 RNA polymerase
   1075..1453    +  enhancer       CMV enhancer: human cytomegalovirus immediate early enhancer
   1454..1657    +  promoter       CMV promoter: human cytomegalovirus (CMV) immediate early promoter
   1653..1686    +  LTR            5' LTR (truncated) (fragment): truncated 5' long terminal repeat (LTR) from HIV-1
   1698..2414    +  CDS            AcGFP1: AcGFP1 is a basic (constitutively fluorescent) green fluorescent protein, derived from Aequorea coerulescens.
   2484..2540    +  ncRNA          mascRNA-menRNA: Accession: RF01684 - MALAT1-associated small cytoplasmic RNA/MEN beta RNA
   3389..3407    -  promoter       T7 promoter: promoter for bacteriophage T7 RNA polymerase
   3410..3567    +  CDS            lacZα (fragment): LacZα fragment of β-galactosidase; lacZ fragment
   3571..3999    +  rep_origin     f1 ori (sequence partly withheld): f1 bacteriophage origin of replication; arrow indicates direction of (+) strand synthesis
   4012..4311    +  CDS            tnpA (fragment): TN5P_ECOLX - Also known as tnp. Experimental evidence at protein level: Swiss-Prot protein existence level 1. Mediates transposition of transposon Tn5 by a 'cut and paste' mechanism. First, the monomeric transposase binds the 19 bp inverted DNA repeats flanking the transposon. Then, dimerization of the DNA- bound transposase creates a synaptic DNA complex. After nicking of the first DNA strand, excision of the transposon proceeds through a series of intermediates. The transposase then mediates the insertion of the transposon at a new site by strand transfer. The activity of the wild- type tran
   4343..5134    +  CDS            neo: KKA2_KLEPN - Also known as kan, nptII. Experimental evidence at protein level: Swiss-Prot protein existence level 1. Resistance to kanamycin, neomycin, paromomycin, ribostamycin, butirosin and gentamicin B. From Klebsiella pneumoniae.
   5138..5154    +  promoter       AmpR promoter (fragment): bla
   5155..6015    +  CDS            AmpR: β-lactamase; bla; confers resistance to ampicillin, carbenicillin, and related antibiotics
   6186..6774    +  rep_origin     ori: high-copy-number ColE1/pMB1/pBR322/pUC origin of replication
>Addgene plasmid #46838 | pCRII-TOPO CMV-cGFP-mMALAT1_3' Comp.14 Sense | depositor full sequence | sequence record 66683 | pCRII-TOPO CMV-cGFP-mMALAT1_3' Comp.14 Sense sequence 6955 bps
AGCGCCCAATACGCAAACCGCCTCTCCCCGCGCGTTGGCCGATTCATTAATGCAGCTGGCACGACAGGTT
TCCCGACTGGAAAGCGGGCAGTGAGCGCAACGCAATTAATGTGAGTTAGCTCACTCATTAGGCACCCCAG
GCTTTACACTTTATGCTTCCGGCTCGTATGTTGTGTGGAATTGTGAGCGGATAACAATTTCACACAGGAA
ACAGCTATGACCATGATTACGCCAAGCTATTTAGGTGACACTATAGAATACTCAAGCTATGCATCAAGCT
TCTTTAAAAGGCCACTTGAACTCGCTTTCCATGGCGATTTGCCTTGTGAGCACTTTCAGGAGAGCCTGGA
AGCTGAAAAACGGTAGAAAAATTTCCGTGCGGGCCGTGGGGGGCTGGCGGCAACTGGGGGGCCGCAGATC
AGAGTGGGCCACTGGCAGCCAACGGCCCCCGGGGCTCAGGCGGGGAGCAGCTCTGTGGTGTGGGATTGAG
GCGTTTTCCAAGAGTGGGTTTTCACGTTTCTAAGATTTCCCAAGCAGACAGCCCGTGCTGCTCCGATTTC
TCGAACAAAAAAGCAAAACGTGTGGCTGTCTTGGGAGCAAGTCGCAGGACTGCAAGCAGTTGGGGGAGAA
AGTCCGCCATTTTGCCACTTCTCAACCGTCCCTGCAAGGCTGGGGCTCAGTTGCGTAATGGAAAGTAAAG
CCCTGAACTATCACACTTTAATCTTCCTTCAAAAGGTGGTAAACTATACCTACTGTCCCTCAAGAGAACA
CAAGAAGTGCTTTAAGAGGTATTTTAAAAGTTCCGGGGGTTTTGTGAGGTGTTTGATGACCCGTTTAAAA
TATGATTTCCATGTTTCTTTTGTCTAAAGTTTGCAGCTCAAATCTTTCCACACGCTAGTAATTTAAGTAT
TTCTGCATGTGTAGTTTGCATTCAAGTTCCATAAGCTGTTAAGAAAAATCTAGAAAAGTAAAACTAGAAC
CTATTTTTAACCGAAGAACTACTTTTTGCCTCCCTCACAAAGGCGGCGGAAGGTGATCGAATTCCGGTGA
TGCGAGTTGTTCTCCGTCGGATCCACATTGATTATTGACTAGTTATTAATAGTAATCAATTACGGGGTCA
TTAGTTCATAGCCCATATATGGAGTTCCGCGTTACATAACTTACGGTAAATGGCCCGCCTGGCTGACCGC
CCAACGACCCCCGCCCATTGACGTCAATAATGACGTATGTTCCCATAGTAACGCCAATAGGGACTTTCCA
TTGACGTCAATGGGTGGACTATTTACGGTAAACTGCCCACTTGGCAGTACATCAAGTGTATCATATGCCA
AGTACGCCCCCTATTGACGTCAATGACGGTAAATGGCCCGCCTGGCATTATGCCCAGTACATGACCTTAT
GGGACTTTCCTACTTGGCAGTACATCTACGTATTAGTCATCGCTATTACCATGGTGATGCGGTTTTGGCA
GTACATCAATGGGCGTGGATAGCGGTTTGACTCACGGGGATTTCCAAGTCTCCACCCCATTGACGTCAAT
GGGAGTTTGTTTTGGCACCAAAATCAACGGGACTTTCCAAAATGTCGTAACAACTCCGCCCCATTGACGC
AAATGGGCGGTAGGCGTGTACGGTGGGAGGTCTATATAAGCAGAGCTCTCTGGCTAACTAGAGAACCCAC
TGCTTACTGGCGATATCATGGCCAGCAAGGGCGAGGAGCTGTTCACCGGCGTGGTGCCCATCCTGGTGGA
GCTGGACGGCGATGTGAATGGCCACAAGTTCAGCGTGAGCGGCGAGGGCGAGGGCGATGCCACCTACGGC
AAGCTGACCCTGAAGTTCATCTGCACCACCGGCAAGCTGCCTGTGCCCTGGCCCACCCTGGTGACCACCC
TGAGCTACGGCGTGCAGTGCTTCTCACGCTACCCCGATCACATGAAGCAGCACGACTTCTTCAAGAGCGC
CATGCCTGAGGGCTACATCCAGGAGCGCACCATCTTCTTCGAGGATGACGGCAACTACAAGTCGCGCGCC
GAGGTGAAGTTCGAGGGCGATACCCTGGTGAATCGCATCGAGCTGACCGGCACCGATTTCAAGGAGGATG
GCAACATCCTGGGCAATAAGATGGAGTACAACTACAACGCCCACAATGTGTACATCATGACCGACAAGGC
CAAGAATGGCATCAAGGTGAACTTCAAGATCCGCCACAACATCGAGGATGGCAGCGTGCAGCTGGCCGAC
CACTACCAGCAGAATACCCCCATCGGCGATGGCCCTGTGCTGCTGCCCGATAACCACTACCTGTCCACCC
AGAGCGCCCTGTCCAAGGACCCCAACGAGAAGCGCGATCACATGATCTACTTCGGCTTCGTGACCGCCGC
CGGCATCACCCACGGCATGGACGAGCTGTACAAGTGAGCGGCCGCAAAGGTTTTTCTTTTCCTGAGAAAT
TTCTCAGGTTTTGCTTTTTAAAAAAAAAGCAAAAGACGCTGGTGGCTGGCACTCCTGGTTTCCAGGACGG
GGTTCAAGTCCCTGCGGTGTCTTTGCTTGCGGCCGCGCTGTGCGGTAGGCATTGAGGCAGCCAGCGCAGG
GGCTTCTGCTGAGGGGGCAGGCGGAGCTTGAGGAAACCGCAGATAAGTTTTTTTCTCTTTGAAAGATAGA
GATTAATACAACTACTTAAAAAATATAGTCAATAGGTTACTAAGATATTGCTTAGCGTTAAGTTTTTAAC
GTAATTTTAATAGCTTAAGATTTTAAGAGAAAATATGAAGACTTAGAAGAGTAGCATGAGGAAGGAAAAG
ATAAAAGGTTTCTAAAACATGACGGAGGTTGAGATGAAGCTTCTTCATGGAGTAAAAAATGTATTTAAAA
GAAAATTGAGAGAAAGGACTACAGAGCCCCGAATTAATACCAATAGAAGGGCAATGCTTTTAGATTAAAA
TGAAGGTGACTTAAACAGCTTAAAGTTTAGTTTAAAAGTTGTAGGTGATTAAAATAATTTGAAGGCGATC
TTTTAAAAAGAGATTAAACCGAAGGTGATTAAAAGACCTTGAAATCCATGACGCAGGGAGAATTGCGTCA
TTTAAAGCCTAGTTAACGCATTTACTAAACGCAGACGAAAATGGAAAGATTAATTGGGAGTGGTAGGATG
AAACAATTTGGAGAAGATAGAAGTTTGAAGTGGAAAACTGGAAGACAGAAGTACGGGAAGGCGAAGAAAA
GAATAGAGAAGATAGGGAAATTAGAAGATAAAAACATACTTTTAGAAGAAAAAAGATAAATTTAAACCTG
AAAAGTAGGAAGCAGAAGAAAAAAGACAAGCTAGGAAACAAAAAGCTAAGGGCAAAATGTACAAACTCTC
GAGCATGCATCTAGAGGGCCCAATTCGCCCTATAGTGAGTCGTATTACAATTCACTGGCCGTCGTTTTAC
AACGTCGTGACTGGGAAAACCCTGGCGTTACCCAACTTAATCGCCTTGCAGCACATCCCCCTTTCGCCAG
CTGGCGTAATAGCGAAGAGGCCCGCACCGATCGCCCTTCCCAACAGTTGCGCAGCCTGAATGGCGAATGG
[124 nt withheld, positions 3571-3694]
C
[91 nt withheld, positions 3696-3786]
A
[49 nt withheld, positions 3788-3836]
CCTTTGACGTTGGAGTCCACGTTCTTT
[37 nt withheld, positions 3864-3900]
ACCCTATCTCGGTCTATTCTTTTGATTTATAAGGGATTTTGCCGATTTCGGCCTATTGGTTAAAAAATGA
GCTGATTTAACAAAAATTTAACGCGAATTTTAACAAAATTCAGGGCGCAAGGGCTGCTAAAGGAAGCGGA
ACACGTAGAAAGCCAGTCCGCAGAAACGGTGCTGACCCCGGATGAATGTCAGCTACTGGGCTATCTGGAC
AAGGGAAAACGCAAGCGCAAAGAGAAAGCAGGTAGCTTGCAGTGGGCTTACATGGCGATAGCTAGACTGG
GCGGTTTTATGGACAGCAAGCGAACCGGAATTGCCAGCTGGGGCGCCCTCTGGTAAGGTTGGGAAGCCCT
GCAAAGTAAACTGGATGGCTTTCTTGCCGCCAAGGATCTGATGGCGCAGGGGATCAAGATCTGATCAAGA
GACAGGATGAGGATCGTTTCGCATGATTGAACAAGATGGATTGCACGCAGGTTCTCCGGCCGCTTGGGTG
GAGAGGCTATTCGGCTATGACTGGGCACAACAGACAATCGGCTGCTCTGATGCCGCCGTGTTCCGGCTGT
CAGCGCAGGGGCGCCCGGTTCTTTTTGTCAAGACCGACCTGTCCGGTGCCCTGAATGAACTGCAGGACGA
GGCAGCGCGGCTATCGTGGCTGGCCACGACGGGCGTTCCTTGCGCAGCTGTGCTCGACGTTGTCACTGAA
GCGGGAAGGGACTGGCTGCTATTGGGCGAAGTGCCGGGGCAGGATCTCCTGTCATCCCACCTTGCTCCTG
CCGAGAAAGTATCCATCATGGCTGATGCAATGCGGCGGCTGCATACGCTTGATCCGGCTACCTGCCCATT
CGACCACCAAGCGAAACATCGCATCGAGCGAGCACGTACTCGGATGGAAGCCGGTCTTGTCGATCAGGAT
GATCTGGACGAAGAGCATCAGGGGCTCGCGCCAGCCGAACTGTTCGCCAGGCTCAAGGCGCGCATGCCCG
ACGGCGAGGATCTCGTCGTGACCCATGGCGATGCCTGCTTGCCGAATATCATGGTGGAAAATGGCCGCTT
TTCTGGATTCATCGACTGTGGCCGGCTGGGTGTGGCGGACCGCTATCAGGACATAGCGTTGGCTACCCGT
GATATTGCTGAAGAGCTTGGCGGCGAATGGGCTGACCGCTTCCTCGTGCTTTACGGTATCGCCGCTCCCG
ATTCGCAGCGCATCGCCTTCTATCGCCTTCTTGACGAGTTCTTCTGAATTGAAAAAGGAAGAGTATGAGT
ATTCAACATTTCCGTGTCGCCCTTATTCCCTTTTTTGCGGCATTTTGCCTTCCTGTTTTTGCTCACCCAG
AAACGCTGGTGAAAGTAAAAGATGCTGAAGATCAGTTGGGTGCACGAGTGGGTTACATCGAACTGGATCT
CAACAGCGGTAAGATCCTTGAGAGTTTTCGCCCCGAAGAACGTTTTCCAATGATGAGCACTTTTAAAGTT
CTGCTATGTGGCGCGGTATTATCCCGTATTGACGCCGGGCAAGAGCAACTCGGTCGCCGCATACACTATT
CTCAGAATGACTTGGTTGAGTACTCACCAGTCACAGAAAAGCATCTTACGGATGGCATGACAGTAAGAGA
ATTATGCAGTGCTGCCATAACCATGAGTGATAACACTGCGGCCAACTTACTTCTGACAACGATCGGAGGA
CCGAAGGAGCTAACCGCTTTTTTGCACAACATGGGGGATCATGTAACTCGCCTTGATCGTTGGGAACCGG
AGCTGAATGAAGCCATACCAAACGACGAGCGTGACACCACGATGCCTGTAGCAATGGCAACAACGTTGCG
CAAACTATTAACTGGCGAACTACTTACTCTAGCTTCCCGGCAACAATTAATAGACTGGATGGAGGCGGAT
AAAGTTGCAGGACCACTTCTGCGCTCGGCCCTTCCGGCTGGCTGGTTTATTGCTGATAAATCTGGAGCCG
GTGAGCGTGGGTCTCGCGGTATCATTGCAGCACTGGGGCCAGATGGTAAGCCCTCCCGTATCGTAGTTAT
CTACACGACGGGGAGTCAGGCAACTATGGATGAACGAAATAGACAGATCGCTGAGATAGGTGCCTCACTG
ATTAAGCATTGGTAACTGTCAGACCAAGTTTACTCATATATACTTTAGATTGATTTAAAACTTCATTTTT
AATTTAAAAGGATCTAGGTGAAGATCCTTTTTGATAATCTCATGACCAAAATCCCTTAACGTGAGTTTTC
GTTCCACTGAGCGTCAGACCCCGTAGAAAAGATCAAAGGATCTTCTTGAGATCCTTTTTTTCTGCGCGTA
ATCTGCTGCTTGCAAACAAAAAAACCACCGCTACCAGCGGTGGTTTGTTTGCCGGATCAAGAGCTACCAA
CTCTTTTTCCGAAGGTAACTGGCTTCAGCAGAGCGCAGATACCAAATACTGTTCTTCTAGTGTAGCCGTA
GTTAGGCCACCACTTCAAGAACTCTGTAGCACCGCCTACATACCTCGCTCTGCTAATCCTGTTACCAGTG
GCTGCTGCCAGTGGCGATAAGTCGTGTCTTACCGGGTTGGACTCAAGACGATAGTTACCGGATAAGGCGC
AGCGGTCGGGCTGAACGGGGGGTTCGTGCACACAGCCCAGCTTGGAGCGAACGACCTACACCGAACTGAG
ATACCTACAGCGTGAGCTATGAGAAAGCGCCACGCTTCCCGAAGGGAGAAAGGCGGACAGGTATCCGGTA
AGCGGCAGGGTCGGAACAGGAGAGCGCACGAGGGAGCTTCCAGGGGGAAACGCCTGGTATCTTTATAGTC
CTGTCGGGTTTCGCCACCTCTGACTTGAGCGTCGATTTTTGTGATGCTCGTCAGGGGGGCGGAGCCTATG
GAAAAACGCCAGCAACGCGGCCTTTTTACGGTTCCTGGCCTTTTGCTGGCCTTTTGCTCACATGTTCTTT
CCTGCGTTATCCCCTGATTCTGTGGATAACCGTATTACCGCCTTTGAGTGAGCTGATACCGCTCGCCGCA
GCCGAACGACCGAGCGCAGCGAGTCAGTGAGCGAGGAAGCGGAAG
