>Addgene plasmid #46838 | pCRII-TOPO CMV-cGFP-mMALAT1_3' Comp.14 Sense | addgene partial sequence | sequence record 68713 | AcGFP1-F 5'-ctgagggctacatccaggag-3'
AGTCGCGCGCCGAGGTGAAGTTCGAGGGCGATACCCTGGTGAATCGCATCGAGCTGACCGGCACCGATTT
CAAGGAGGATGGCAACATCCTGGGCAATAAGATGGAGTACAACTACAACGCCCACAATGTGTACATCATG
ACCGACAAGGCCAAGAATGGCATCAAGGTGAACTTCAAGATCCGCCACAACATCGAGGATGGCAGCGTGC
AGCTGGCCGACCACTACCAGCAGAATACCCCCATCGGCGATGGCCCTGTGCTGCTGCCCGATAACCACTA
CCTGTCCACCCAGAGCGCCCTGTCCAAGGACCCCAACGAGAAGCGCGATCACATGATCTACTTCGGCTTC
GTGACCGCCGCCGCCATCACCCACGGCATGGATGAGCTGTACAAGTGAGCGGCCGCAAAGGTTTTTCTTT
TCCTGAGAAATTTCTCAGGTTTTGCTTTTTAAAAAAAAAGCAAAAGACGCTGGTGGCTGGCACTCCTGGT
TTCCAGGACGGGGTTCAAGTCCCTGCGGTGTCTTTGCTTGCGGCCGCGCTGTGCGGTAGGCATTGAGGCA
GCCAGCGCAGGGGCTTCTGCTGAGGGGGCAGGCGGAGCTTGAGGAAACCGCAGATAAGTTTTTTTCTCTT
TGAAAGATAGAGATTAATACAACTACTTAAAAAATATAGTCAATAGGTTACTAAGATATTGCTTAGCGTT
AAGTTTTTAACGTAATTTTAATAGCTTAAGATTTTAAGAGAAAATATGAAGACTTAGAAGAGTAGCATGA
GGAAGGAAAAGATAAAAGGTTTCTAAAACATGACGGAGGTTGAGATGAAGCTTCTTCATGGAGTAAAAAA
TGTATTTAAAAGAAAATTGAGAGAAAGGACTACAGAGCCCCGAATTAATACCAAT
